>Addgene plasmid #27870 | pUT1802-HQ858788 | depositor full sequence | sequence record 13144 | Author sequence
CAAATAATGATTTTATTTTGACTGATAGTGACCTGTTCGTTGCAACAAATTGATGAGCAATGCTTTTTTA
TAATGCCAACTTTGTACAAAAAAGCAGGCTCCGCGGCCGCCTTGTTTAACTTTAAGAAGGAGCCCTTCAC
CATGGATCAACTTGCCCTGCTTGCGACGGAGCTGGGTGACTCGTCAGACTTTGAGGTGGAGGGCATCCAG
AACCTCACTGAGAACGATGTCAGTGACGAGGAGATTGAGCCCGAGGACCTGGCGCGGCGAATGTGGAAGG
ACAGAGTCAGGCTGAGGAGGATCAAGGAGCGGCAGCACAAGCTTGCCCTGCAGCAGGCAGAGCTGCAGAA
GTTGAGGCCCAAGCCCATATCCGACCAGGCCATGCGCAAGAAGATGTCAAGGGCACACGACGGGATCCTC
AAGTATATGCTCAAGCTCATGCAGGTGTGCAATGCACGCGGGTTCGTTTATGGGATCATCCCGGACAAGG
GGAAGCCTGTCAGTGGCGCTTCCGATAATATCAGAGCTTGGTGGAAGGAGAAGGTGAAGTTTGATAAGAA
CGGGCCTGCGGCGATTGAGAAATACGAGTCTGACAACTTAGTATCCGCTACTGCCCAGAGTGGTGGAACT
AAGAGCCAGCACAGCTTGATGGATCTCCAAGATGCCACTCTTGGTTCACTGCTTTCCTCATTGATGCAGC
ATTGTGATCCACCGCAGCGCAAGTACCCATTGGAGAAGGGTGCTTCACCCCCGTGGTGGCCTTCAGGGAA
GGAGGAATGGTGGACCGCCCTGGGTCTTCCAAGCGGCCAAGTTCCTCCTTACAAGAAACCACATGATCTT
AAGAAGGTCTGGAAGGCTGGTGTGCTTACAGGTGTAATCAAGCACATGTCTCCCAATTTTGATAAGATAA
GGAATCATGTACGGAAATCAAAGTGTTTGCAGGATAAAATGACTGCAAAAGAAAGCCTGATTTGGCTGGG
AGTTCTACAGAGAGAAGAAAGCCTTGTTCACAGAATCGACAATGGCGTATCGGAGATTACTCAGCGCAGT
ATGCCAGAGGAGAGGATTGCAGACACAAATAGCAGCAGTAATGAGTATGATGTGTATGGTTTTGAGGATG
CTCCTGTTTCTACATCATCTAAAGATGATGAACAAGATCTGTCTCCAGTTGCACAATCTGCTGTGGAGCA
TGTTCCGAAAAGAGGAAGGGAAAGAGCTTACAATAAACGCCCTAATCAAATCGTTCCTGGTAAGGCAAAA
GAACCACCAAAGAGAAAAAGAACACGCCACAGCTCCACTGTTACCGAGCCAGATGCACACAGAGTTGTTG
ATGCACCAGAAAACTCAAGAAATTTGATCCCTGATATGAATAGATTGGATCAAGTAGAAATCCCAGGCAC
GTCAAACCAGATTGTCACCTTTGACCATGGGGGCACCACAACTGAAGCTTTACAACACAGAGGAGATGCT
CAAGTACAGGTCCATCCTCCTGGTGCTGAGGTTAATAGCTTCTATAGTGCTCCAACTGCAAACCCTACTC
CTATAAGCATATATATGGGTGACCAGCCTATACCTTATCAAAATAATGACAGCACAAGGCCGAGATCTGA
AAATAGTTTTCCTGTAGATGCTCATACTGGTTTAAATAATCTTCCCAGCAGTTATCAGAACTTACCTCCG
AAACAATCACTACCACTTCCCATGATGGATCATCATGTGGTTCCCATGGGTATCAGGGCACCTACTGATA
GCATTCCTTACGGTGATCATATACTAGGTGGTGGAAATTCAACTTCTGTTCCTGGAGATATGCAGCAACT
CATAGATTTTCCTTTCTATGCTGAACAAGATAAGTTTGTTGGCAGTTCCTTTGAGGGGTTGCCTTTAGAC
TATATCAGTATCAGTAGTCCAATCCCAGATATTGATGACTTGCTGCATGATGATGATTTAATGGAATACT
TGGGAACAAAGGGTGGGCGCGCCGACCCAGCTTTCTTGTACAAAGTTGGCATTATAAGAAAGCATTGCTT
ATCAATTTGTTGCAACGAACAGGTCACTATCAGTCAAAATAAAATCATTATTTGCCATCCAGCTGATATC
CCCTATAGTGAGTCGTATTACATGGTCATAGCTGTTTCCTGGCAGCTCTGGCCCGTGTCTCAAAATCTCT
GATGTTACATTGCACAAGATAAAAATATATCATCATGAACAATAAAACTGTCTGCTTACATAAACAGTAA
TACAAGGGGTGTTATGAGCCATATTCAACGGGAAACGTCGAGGCCGCGATTAAATTCCAACATGGATGCT
GATTTATATGGGTATAAATGGGCTCGCGATAATGTCGGGCAATCAGGTGCGACAATCTATCGCTTGTATG
GGAAGCCCGATGCGCCAGAGTTGTTTCTGAAACATGGCAAAGGTAGCGTTGCCAATGATGTTACAGATGA
GATGGTCAGACTAAACTGGCTGACGGAATTTATGCCTCTTCCGACCATCAAGCATTTTATCCGTACTCCT
GATGATGCATGGTTACTCACCACTGCGATCCCCGGAAAAACAGCATTCCAGGTATTAGAAGAATATCCTG
ATTCAGGTGAAAATATTGTTGATGCGCTGGCAGTGTTCCTGCGCCGGTTGCATTCGATTCCTGTTTGTAA
TTGTCCTTTTAACAGCGATCGCGTATTTCGTCTCGCTCAGGCGCAATCACGAATGAATAACGGTTTGGTT
GATGCGAGTGATTTTGATGACGAGCGTAATGGCTGGCCTGTTGAACAAGTCTGGAAAGAAATGCATAAAC
TTTTGCCATTCTCACCGGATTCAGTCGTCACTCATGGTGATTTCTCACTTGATAACCTTATTTTTGACGA
GGGGAAATTAATAGGTTGTATTGATGTTGGACGAGTCGGAATCGCAGACCGATACCAGGATCTTGCCATC
CTATGGAACTGCCTCGGTGAGTTTTCTCCTTCATTACAGAAACGGCTTTTTCAAAAATATGGTATTGATA
ATCCTGATATGAATAAATTGCAGTTTCATTTGATGCTCGATGAGTTTTTCTAATCAGAATTGGTTAATTG
GTTGTAACACTGGCAGAGCATTACGCTGACTTGACGGGACGGCGCAAGCTCATGACCAAAATCCCTTAAC
GTGAGTTACGCGTCGTTCCACTGAGCGTCAGACCCCGTAGAAAAGATCAAAGGATCTTCTTGAGATCCTT
TTTTTCTGCGCGTAATCTGCTGCTTGCAAACAAAAAAACCACCGCTACCAGCGGTGGTTTGTTTGCCGGA
TCAAGAGCTACCAACTCTTTTTCCGAAGGTAACTGGCTTCAGCAGAGCGCAGATACCAAATACTGTCCTT
CTAGTGTAGCCGTAGTTAGGCCACCACTTCAAGAACTCTGTAGCACCGCCTACATACCTCGCTCTGCTAA
TCCTGTTACCAGTGGCTGCTGCCAGTGGCGATAAGTCGTGTCTTACCGGGTTGGACTCAAGACGATAGTT
ACCGGATAAGGCGCAGCGGTCGGGCTGAACGGGGGGTTCGTGCACACAGCCCAGCTTGGAGCGAACGACC
TACACCGAACTGAGATACCTACAGCGTGAGCATTGAGAAAGCGCCACGCTTCCCGAAGGGAGAAAGGCGG
ACAGGTATCCGGTAAGCGGCAGGGTCGGAACAGGAGAGCGCACGAGGGAGCTTCCAGGGGGAAACGCCTG
GTATCTTTATAGTCCTGTCGGGTTTCGCCACCTCTGACTTGAGCGTCGATTTTTGTGATGCTCGTCAGGG
GGGCGGAGCCTATGGAAAAACGCCAGCAACGCGGCCTTTTTACGGTTCCTGGCCTTTTGCTGGCCTTTTG
CTCACATGTTCTTTCCTGCGTTATCCCCTGATTCTGTGGATAACCGTATTACCGCCTTTGAGTGAGCTGA
TACCGCTCGCCGCAGCCGAACGACCGAGCGCAGCGAGTCAGTGAGCGAGGAAGCGGAAGAGCGCCCAATA
CGCAAACCGCCTCTCCCCGCGCGTTGGCCGATTCATTAATGCAGCTGGCACGACAGGTTTCCCGACTGGA
AAGCGGGCAGTGAGCGCAACGCAATTAATACGCGTACCGCTAGCCAGGAAGAGTTTGTAGAAACGCAAAA
AGGCCATCCGTCAGGATGGCCTTCTGCTTAGTTTGATGCCTGGCAGTTTATGGCGGGCGTCCTGCCCGCC
ACCCTCCGGGCCGTTGCTTCACAACGTTCAAATCCGCTCCCGGCGGATTTGTCCTACTCAGGAGAGCGTT
CACCGACAAACAACAGATAAAACGAAAGGCCCAGTCTTCCGACTGAGCCTTTCGTTTTATTTGATGCCTG
GCAGTTCCCTACTCTCGCGTTAACGCTAGCATGGATGTTTTCCCAGTCACGACGTTGTAAAACGACGGCC
AGTCTTAAGCTCGGGCCC
Features (pLannotate 1.2.2; 11 found; start..end, strand, type, name):
      1..100     +  protein_bind   attL1: mutant version of attL; recombination site for the Gateway® LR reaction LR Clonase™
    112..132     +  RBS            RBS: efficient ribosome binding site from bacteriophage T7 gene 10 (Olins and Rangwala, 1989)
    211..1380    +  CDS            EIL3 (fragment): EIL3_ARATH - Experimental evidence at protein level: Swiss-Prot protein existence level 1. Probable transcription factor that may be involved in the ethylene response pathway. From Arabidopsis thaliana (Mouse-ear cress).
   1985..2084    -  protein_bind   attL2: mutant version of attL; recombination site for the Gateway® LR reaction LR Clonase™
   2102..2120    -  promoter       T7 promoter: promoter for bacteriophage T7 RNA polymerase
   2254..3063    +  CDS            KanR: aminoglycoside phosphotransferase; aph(3')-Ia; confers resistance to kanamycin in bacteria or G418 (Geneticin®) in eukaryotes
   3210..3798    +  rep_origin     ori: high-copy-number ColE1/pMB1/pBR322/pUC origin of replication
   3981..4073    +  CDS            lacI (fragment): lac repressor; lacI; The lac repressor binds to the lac operator to inhibit transcription in E. coli. This inhibition can be relieved by adding lactose or isopropyl-β-D-thiogalactopyranoside (IPTG).
   4128..4155    -  terminator     rrnB T2 terminator: transcription terminator T2 from the E. coli rrnB gene
   4287..4330    +  terminator     rrnB T1 terminator: Escherichia coli rrnB; transcription terminator T1 from the E. coli rrnB gene
   4377..4413    -  CDS            lacZα (fragment): LacZα fragment of β-galactosidase; lacZ fragment
