[The description below was written by a language model from this plasmid's Addgene catalogue record and pLannotate feature annotations shown in this document.]
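Description:
pUT1802-HQ858788 is a Gateway entry clone built on the Invitrogen pENTR/SD backbone and carries the coding sequence of a maize (Zea mays) EIL-family transcription factor. It belongs to the Maize TFome, a collection of transcription factor open reading frames assembled for functional genomics. The plasmid is propagated in E. coli under kanamycin selection, provided by the aph(3')-Ia KanR gene. It replicates from a ColE1/pUC-type origin. The feature annotation describes this origin as high-copy, whereas the catalogue entry lists the plasmid as low copy. rrnB T1 and T2 terminators lie upstream of the cloning region, where they insulate the insert from read-through transcription originating in the backbone. The short lacI and lacZα fragments in the annotation appear to be backbone remnants with no functional role.

The insert of about 1.8 kb was PCR-amplified from a full-length cDNA clone and includes its native stop codon, so it cannot be read through into C-terminal tags after transfer to a destination vector. It sits between attL1 and attL2, the recombination sites used in the LR Clonase reaction to move the ORF into attR-containing destination vectors for expression in plants, bacteria or other systems. Between attL1 and the ORF is the bacteriophage T7 gene 10 ribosome binding site characteristic of the SD version of pENTR, which supports translation in prokaryotic expression contexts. The automated annotation labels part of the insert as similar to Arabidopsis EIL3, a probable ethylene-response pathway transcription factor. This reflects homology and is consistent with the EIL classification; the gene itself is from maize. A T7 promoter lies beyond attL2 and faces back toward the insert. The entry clone has no promoter for expressing the ORF in its sense orientation, so it serves mainly as a sequence-verified source for Gateway subcloning.
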