Addgene plasmid #27870: pUT1802-HQ858788
Depositing lab: John Gray & Erich Grotewold. Depositing organization: University of Toledo. Publication: The Maize TFome--development of a transcription factor open reading frame collection for functional genomics. Burdo B, Gray J, Goetting-Minesky MP, Wittler B, Hunt M, Li T, Velliquette D, Thomas J, Gentzel I, dos Santos Brito M, Mejia-Guerra MK, Connolly LN, Qaisi D, Li W, Casas MI, Doseff AI, Grotewold E. Plant J. 2014 Oct;80(2):356-66. doi: 10.1111/tpj.12623. Epub 2014 Aug 26. PubMed 25053252.
Backbone
  Vector backbone: pENTR/SD
  Backbone manufacturer: Invitrogen
  Backbone size w/o insert (bp): 2601
  Vector type: Entry vector
Growth in bacteria
  Bacterial resistance: Kanamycin, 50 μg/mL
  Growth temperature: 37°C
  Growth strain: DH5alpha
  Growth instructions: E. coli TOP10
  Copy number: Low Copy
Gene/Insert
  Gene/Insert name: EIL transcription factor from EB638375
  Species: Zea mays
  Insert size (bp): 1827
  GenBank ID: HQ858788
  Cloning method: Restriction Enzyme
  Sequencing primers: 5′ M13 For; 3′ M13 Rev
Terms and licenses: Academic/Nonprofit Terms; Industry Terms: Not Available to Industry
Depositor comments: This CDS was amplified using PCR from a full length cDNA template from the Maize Full-length cDNA Project (www.maizecdna.org) and the PCR product included the stop codon. The PCR product was cloned into a Gateway pENTR/SD vector. Further information on this gene may be obtained at www.grassius.org using the GenBank number. (The second half of the plasmid name is the GenBank Number for the sequence of the insert)
How to cite: pUT1802-HQ858788 was a gift from John Gray & Erich Grotewold (Addgene plasmid # 27870 ; http://n2t.net/addgene:27870 ; RRID:Addgene_27870)
