>Addgene plasmid #27870 | pUT1802-HQ858788 | addgene partial sequence | sequence record 34160 | 27870 with M13pUC-fwd
ATGATTTTATTTTGACTGATAGTGACCTGTTCGTTGCAACAAATTGATGAGCAATGCTTTTTTATAATGC
CAACTTTGTACAAAAAAGCAGGCTCCGCGGCCGCCTTGTTTAACTTTAAGAAGGAGCCCTTCACCATGGA
TCAACTTGCCCTGCTTGCGACGGAGCTGGGTGACTCGTCAGACTTTGAGGTGGAGGGCATCCAGAACCTC
ACTGAGAACGATGTCAGTGACGAGGAGATTGAGCCCGAGGACCTGGCGCGGCGAATGTGGAAGGACAGAG
TCAGGCTGAGGAGGATCAAGGAGCGGCAGCACAAGCTTGCCCTGCAGCAGGCAGAGCTGCAGAAGTTGAG
GCCCAAGCCCATATCCGACCAGGCCATGCGCAAGAAGATGTCAAGGGCACACGACGGGATCCTCAAGTAT
ATGCTCAAGCTCATGCAGGTGTGCAATGCACGCGGGTTCGTTTATGGGATCATCCCGGACAAGGGGAAGC
CTGTCAGTGGCGCTTCCGATAATATCAGAGCTTGGTGGAAGGAGAAGGTGAAGTTTGATAAGAACGGGCC
TGCGGCGATTGAGAAATACGAGTCTGACAACTTAGTATCCGCTACTGCCCAGAGTGGTGGAACTAAGAGC
CAGCACAGCTTGATGGATCTCCAAGATGCCACTCTTGGTTCACTGCTTTCCTCATTGATGCAGCATTGTG
ATCCACCGCAGCGCAAGTACCCATTGGAGA
